Addgene plasmid #111683: MAC_N_BET1
Purpose: MAC-tagged gene expression
Depositing lab: Markku Varjosalo. Publication: An AP-MS- and BioID-compatible MAC-tag enables comprehensive mapping of protein interactions and subcellular localizations. Liu X, Salokas K, Tamene F, Jiu Y, Weldatsadik RG, Ohman T, Varjosalo M. Nat Commun. 2018 Mar 22;9(1):1188. doi: 10.1038/s41467-018-03523-2. PubMed 29568061.
Backbone
  Vector backbone: MAC-tag-N
  Backbone manufacturer: Markku Varjosalo, Addgene plasmid #108078
  Vector type: Mammalian Expression
Growth in bacteria
  Bacterial resistance: Ampicillin, 100 μg/mL
  Growth temperature: 37°C
  Growth strain: DH5alpha
  Copy number: High Copy
Gene/Insert
  Gene/Insert name: BET1 (alt name: BET1)
  Species: H. sapiens (human)
  Entrez Gene: BET1 (a.k.a. HBET1)
  Cloning method: Gateway Cloning
Terms and licenses: Academic/Nonprofit Terms; Industry Terms: Not Available to Industry
Depositor comments: CCSB-DFCI hORFeome collection(11026_D12)
How to cite: MAC_N_BET1 was a gift from Markku Varjosalo (Addgene plasmid # 111683 ; http://n2t.net/addgene:111683 ; RRID:Addgene_111683)
