[The description below was written by a language model from this plasmid's Addgene catalogue record and pLannotate feature annotations shown in this document.]
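Description:
MAC_N_BET1 is a mammalian expression plasmid that produces human BET1 with an N-terminal MAC-tag. BET1 is a SNARE protein involved in docking ER-derived vesicles at the cis-Golgi. The plasmid was made by Gateway cloning of a BET1 ORF from a human ORFeome collection into the MAC-tag-N destination backbone. In bacteria it is propagated through a high-copy ColE1/pUC-type origin with ampicillin selection (AmpR); a partial f1 origin is also annotated.

The expression cassette is driven by the CMV enhancer and promoter, followed by short tet operator-like matches, which suggests a tetracycline-regulatable CMV promoter that would give inducible expression in cells carrying the Tet repressor. Downstream lies the tag: an E. coli BirA biotin ligase coding sequence, an HA epitope and two Strep-Tag II motifs. It is followed by attB1, the BET1 ORF, attB2 and a bGH polyadenylation signal. The table does not say whether BirA carries the promiscuous mutation used for BioID, though the associated publication describes the tag as compatible with both AP-MS and BioID. On that basis, the Strep tags would support affinity purification of BET1 complexes, the ligase would support proximity biotinylation of neighbouring proteins, and HA would allow detection or localisation.

An FRT site sits directly upstream of a hygromycin resistance ORF with an SV40 poly(A) signal and no full promoter of its own. This arrangement is typical of FLP-mediated integration into a genomic FRT landing site, where recombination supplies the promoter and permits hygromycin selection of isogenic stable lines. The stated purpose is MAC-tagged gene expression, for mapping protein interactions and subcellular localisation.
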