Features (pLannotate 1.2.2; 27 found; start..end, strand, type, name):
     17..396     +  enhancer       CMV enhancer: human cytomegalovirus immediate early enhancer
    397..600     +  promoter       CMV promoter: human cytomegalovirus (CMV) immediate early promoter
    602..621     +  promoter       PLtetO-1 promoter (fragment): modified phage lambda PL promoter with tet operator sites (Lutz and Bujard, 1997)
    623..642     +  promoter       PLtetO-1 promoter (fragment): modified phage lambda PL promoter with tet operator sites (Lutz and Bujard, 1997)
    650..683     +  promoter       TRE3GV promoter (fragment): 3rd-generation Tet-responsive promoter that can be activated by binding of Tet-On® 3G, optimized for retroviral and lentiviral vectors
    843..1805    +  CDS            birA: BIRA_ECOLI - Also known as bioR, dhbB. Experimental evidence at protein level: Swiss-Prot protein existence level 1. Acts both as a biotin--[acetyl-CoA-carboxylase] ligase and a biotin-operon repressor. In the presence of ATP, BirA activates biotin to form the BirA-biotinyl-5'-adenylate (BirA-bio-5'-AMP or holoBirA) complex. HoloBirA can either transfer the biotinyl moiety to the biotin carboxyl carrier protein (BCCP) subunit of acetyl-CoA carboxylase, or bind to the biotin operator site and inhibit transcription of the operon. From Escherichia coli (strain K12).
   1806..1831    +  CDS            3xHA (fragment): three tandem HA epitope tags
   1863..1882    +  CDS            Strep-Tag II (fragment): peptide that binds Strep-Tactin®, an engineered form of streptavidin
   1923..1945    +  CDS            Strep-Tag II (fragment): peptide that binds Strep-Tactin®, an engineered form of streptavidin
   1959..1983    +  protein_bind   attB1: mutant version of attB; recombination site for the Gateway® BP reaction BP Clonase™
   1989..2342    +  CDS            BET1: BET1_HUMAN - Experimental evidence at protein level: Swiss-Prot protein existence level 1. Required for vesicular transport from the ER to the Golgi complex. Functions as a SNARE involved in the docking process of ER- derived vesicles with the cis-Golgi membrane (By similarity). From Homo sapiens (Human).
   2347..2371    -  protein_bind   attB2: mutant version of attB; recombination site for the Gateway® BP reaction BP Clonase™
   2415..2639    +  polyA_signal   bGH poly(A) signal: bovine growth hormone polyadenylation signal
   2643..2664    +  promoter       SV40 promoter (fragment): SV40 enhancer and early promoter
   2685..2918    +  rep_origin     f1 ori (fragment) (sequence partly withheld): f1 bacteriophage origin of replication; arrow indicates direction of (+) strand synthesis
   2923..2970    +  protein_bind   FRT: FLP-mediated recombination occurs in the 8-bp core sequence TCTAGAAA (Turan and Bode, 2011). FLP recombinase from the Saccharomyces cerevisiae 2μ plasmid
   2978..4000    +  CDS            HygR: aminoglycoside phosphotransferase from E. coli; aph(4)-Ia; confers resistance to hygromycin
   4010..4135    +  CDS            ble (fragment): BLE_KLEPN - Experimental evidence at protein level: Swiss-Prot protein existence level 1. Binding protein with a strong affinity to the bleomycin family of antibiotics. Binds to CL990; an antimitotic-antibiotic compound. From Klebsiella pneumoniae.
   4130..4251    +  polyA_signal   SV40 poly(A) signal: SV40 polyadenylation signal
   4324..4340    -  protein_bind   lac operator: The lac repressor binds to the lac operator to inhibit transcription in E. coli. This inhibition can be relieved by adding lactose or isopropyl-β-D-thiogalactopyranoside (IPTG). lac repressor encoded by lacI
   4348..4378    -  promoter       lac promoter: promoter for the E. coli lac operon
   4393..4414    -  protein_bind   CAP binding site: CAP binding activates transcription in the presence of cAMP. E. coli catabolite activator protein
   4427..4519    -  CDS            lacI (fragment): lac repressor; lacI; The lac repressor binds to the lac operator to inhibit transcription in E. coli. This inhibition can be relieved by adding lactose or isopropyl-β-D-thiogalactopyranoside (IPTG).
   4702..5290    -  rep_origin     ori: high-copy-number ColE1/pMB1/pBR322/pUC origin of replication
   5461..6321    -  CDS            AmpR: β-lactamase; bla; confers resistance to ampicillin, carbenicillin, and related antibiotics
   6322..6426    -  promoter       AmpR promoter: bla
   6485..6537    -  misc_feature   bom (fragment): basis of mobility region from pBR322
>Addgene plasmid #111683 | MAC_N_BET1 | addgene full sequence | sequence record 212415 | Addgene NGS Result
GCCAGATATACGCGTTGACATTGATTATTGACTAGTTATTAATAGTAATCAATTACGGGGTCATTAGTTC
ATAGCCCATATATGGAGTTCCGCGTTACATAACTTACGGTAAATGGCCCGCCTGGCTGACCGCCCAACGA
CCCCCGCCCATTGACGTCAATAATGACGTATGTTCCCATAGTAACGCCAATAGGGACTTTCCATTGACGT
CAATGGGTGGAGTATTTACGGTAAACTGCCCACTTGGCAGTACATCAAGTGTATCATATGCCAAGTACGC
CCCCTATTGACGTCAATGACGGTAAATGGCCCGCCTGGCATTATGCCCAGTACATGACCTTATGGGACTT
TCCTACTTGGCAGTACATCTACGTATTAGTCATCGCTATTACCATGGTGATGCGGTTTTGGCAGTACATC
AATGGGCGTGGATAGCGGTTTGACTCACGGGGATTTCCAAGTCTCCACCCCATTGACGTCAATGGGAGTT
TGTTTTGGCACCAAAATCAACGGGACTTTCCAAAATGTCGTAACAACTCCGCCCCATTGACGCAAATGGG
CGGTAGGCGTGTACGGTGGGAGGTCTATATAAGCAGAGCTCTCCCTATCAGTGATAGAGATCTCCCTATC
AGTGATAGAGATCGTCGACGAGCTCGTTTAGTGAACCGTCAGATCGCCTGGAGACGCCATCCACGCTGTT
TTGACCTCCATAGAAGACACCGGGACCGATCCAGCCTCCGGACTCTAGCGTTTAAACTTAAGCTTGGTAC
CGAGCTCGGATCCACTAGTCCAGTGTGGTGGAATTCTGCAGATATCCAGCACAGTGGCGGCCGCTCGAGA
CCATGAAGGACAACACCGTGCCCCTGAAGCTGATCGCCCTGCTGGCCAACGGCGAGTTCCACTCTGGCGA
GCAGCTGGGCGAGACACTGGGCATGAGCAGAGCCGCCATCAACAAGCACATCCAGACCCTGCGGGACTGG
GGCGTGGACGTGTTCACAGTGCCCGGCAAGGGCTACAGCCTGCCCGAGCCCATCCAGCTGCTGAACGCCA
AGCAGATCCTGGGCCAGCTGGATGGCGGATCTGTGGCCGTGCTGCCCGTGATCGACAGCACCAACCAGTA
TCTGCTCGACCGGATCGGCGAGCTGAAGTCCGGCGACGCCTGTATCGCCGAGTACCAGCAGGCCGGCAGA
GGCGGCAGGGGCAGAAAGTGGTTCAGCCCCTTCGGCGCCAACCTGTACCTGAGCATGTTCTGGAGACTGG
AACAGGGCCCAGCCGCCGCTATTGGCCTGAGCCTGGTCATCGGCATCGTGATGGCCGAGGTGCTGCGGAA
GCTGGGCGCCGACAAAGTGCGCGTGAAGTGGCCCAACGACCTGTATCTGCAGGACCGGAAGCTGGCCGGC
ATCCTGGTGGAACTGACCGGCAAAACAGGCGACGCCGCCCAGATCGTGATCGGCGCTGGCATCAACATGG
CCATGCGGCGGGTGGAAGAGAGCGTGGTCAACCAGGGCTGGATCACCCTGCAGGAAGCCGGCATCAACCT
GGACCGGAACACCCTGGCCGCCATGCTGATCAGAGAGCTGAGAGCCGCCCTGGAACTGTTCGAGCAGGAA
GGCCTGGCCCCCTACCTGAGCAGATGGGAGAAGCTGGACAACTTCATCAACCGGCCCGTGAAACTGATCA
TCGGCGACAAAGAGATCTTCGGCATCAGCCGGGGCATCGACAAGCAGGGGGCCCTGCTCCTGGAACAGGA
CGGCATCATCAAGCCCTGGATGGGCGGCGAGATCAGCCTGCGGAGCGCCGAGAAGTACCCATACGATGTT
CCTGACTATGCCGGTACCGAGCTCGGATCCACCATGGCTAGCTGGAGCCACCCGCAGTTCGAGAAAGGTG
GAGGTTCCGGAGGTGGATCGGGAGGTGGATCGTGGAGCCACCCGCAGTTCGAAAAAGCGGCCGATATCAC
AAGTTTGTACAAAAAAGCAGGCTCCACCATGAGGCGTGCAGGCCTGGGTGAAGGAGTACCTCCTGGCAAC
TATGGGAACTATGGCTATGCTAATAGTGGGTATAGTGCCTGTGAAGAAGAAAATGAGAGGCTCACTGAAA
GTCTGAGAAGCAAAGTAACTGCTATAAAATCTCTTTCCATTGAAATAGGCCATGAAGTTAAAACCCAGAA
TAAATTATTAGCTGAAATGGATTCACAATTTGATTCCACAACTGGATTTCTAGGTAAAACTATGGGCAAA
CTGAAGATTTTATCCAGAGGGAGCCAAACAAAGCTGCTGTGCTATATGATGCTGTTTTCTTTATTTGTCT
TTTTTATCATTTATTGGATTATTAAACTGAGGTTGGACCCAGCTTTCTTGTACAAAGTGGTGACGTAAGC
TAGGGGCCCGTTTAAACCCGCTGATCAGCCTCGACTGTGCCTTCTAGTTGCCAGCCATCTGTTGTTTGCC
CCTCCCCCGTGCCTTCCTTGACCCTGGAAGGTGCCACTCCCACTGTCCTTTCCTAATAAAATGAGGAAAT
TGCATCGCATTGTCTGAGTAGGTGTCATTCTATTCTGGGGGGTGGGGTGGGGCAGGACAGCAAGGGGGAG
GATTGGGAAGACAATAGCAGGCATGCTGGGGATGCGGTGGGCTCTATGGCTTCTGAGGCGGAAAGAACCA
GCTGGGGCTCTAGGGGGTATCCCC
[124 nt withheld, positions 2685-2808]
C
[91 nt withheld, positions 2810-2900]
AGGGTGATGGTTCACGTACCTAGAAGTTCCTATTCCGAAGTTCCTATTCTCTAGAAAGTATAGGAACTTC
CTTGGCCAAAAAGCCTGAACTCACCGCGACGTCTGTCGAGAAGTTTCTGATCGAAAAGTTCGACAGCGTC
TCCGACCTGATGCAGCTCTCGGAGGGCGAAGAATCTCGTGCTTTCAGCTTCGATGTAGGAGGGCGTGGAT
ATGTCCTGCGGGTAAATAGCTGCGCCGATGGTTTCTACAAAGATCGTTATGTTTATCGGCACTTTGCATC
GGCCGCGCTCCCGATTCCGGAAGTGCTTGACATTGGGGAATTCAGCGAGAGCCTGACCTATTGCATCTCC
CGCCGTGCACAGGGTGTCACGTTGCAAGACCTGCCTGAAACCGAACTGCCCGCTGTTCTGCAGCCGGTCG
CGGAGGCCATGGATGCGATCGCTGCGGCCGATCTTAGCCAGACGAGCGGGTTCGGCCCATTCGGACCGCA
AGGAATCGGTCAATACACTACATGGCGTGATTTCATATGCGCGATTGCTGATCCCCATGTGTATCACTGG
CAAACTGTGATGGACGACACCGTCAGTGCGTCCGTCGCGCAGGCTCTCGATGAGCTGATGCTTTGGGCCG
AGGACTGCCCCGAAGTCCGGCACCTCGTGCACGCGGATTTCGGCTCCAACAATGTCCTGACGGACAATGG
CCGCATAACAGCGGTCATTGACTGGAGCGAGGCGATGTTCGGGGATTCCCAATACGAGGTCGCCAACATC
TTCTTCTGGAGGCCGTGGTTGGCTTGTATGGAGCAGCAGACGCGCTACTTCGAGCGGAGGCATCCGGAGC
TTGCAGGATCGCCGCGGCTCCGGGCGTATATGCTCCGCATTGGTCTTGACCAACTCTATCAGAGCTTGGT
TGACGGCAATTTCGATGATGCAGCTTGGGCGCAGGGTCGATGCGACGCAATCGTCCGATCCGGAGCCGGG
ACTGTCGGGCGTACACAAATCGCCCGCAGAAGCGCGGCCGTCTGGACCGATGGCTGTGTAGAAGTACTCG
CCGATAGTGGAAACCGACGCCCCAGCACTCGTCCGAGGGCAAAGGAATAGCACGTACTACGAGATTTCGA
TTCCACCGCCGCCTTCTATGAAAGGTTGGGCTTCGGAATCGTTTTCCGGGACGCCGGCTGGATGATCCTC
CAGCGCGGGGATCTCATGCTGGAGTTCTTCGCCCACCCCAACTTGTTTATTGCAGCTTATAATGGTTACA
AATAAAGCAATAGCATCACAAATTTCACAAATAAAGCATTTTTTTCACTGCATTCTAGTTGTGGTTTGTC
CAAACTCATCAATGTATCTTATCATGTCTGTATACCGTCGACCTCTAGCTAGAGCTTGGCGTAATCATGG
TCATAGCTGTTTCCTGTGTGAAATTGTTATCCGCTCACAATTCCACACAACATACGAGCCGGAAGCATAA
AGTGTAAAGCCTGGGGTGCCTAATGAGTGAGCTAACTCACATTAATTGCGTTGCGCTCACTGCCCGCTTT
CCAGTCGGGAAACCTGTCGTGCCAGCTGCATTAATGAATCGGCCAACGCGCGGGGAGAGGCGGTTTGCGT
ATTGGGCGCTCTTCCGCTTCCTCGCTCACTGACTCGCTGCGCTCGGTCGTTCGGCTGCGGCGAGCGGTAT
CAGCTCACTCAAAGGCGGTAATACGGTTATCCACAGAATCAGGGGATAACGCAGGAAAGAACATGTGAGC
AAAAGGCCAGCAAAAGGCCAGGAACCGTAAAAAGGCCGCGTTGCTGGCGTTTTTCCATAGGCTCCGCCCC
CCTGACGAGCATCACAAAAATCGACGCTCAAGTCAGAGGTGGCGAAACCCGACAGGACTATAAAGATACC
AGGCGTTTCCCCCTGGAAGCTCCCTCGTGCGCTCTCCTGTTCCGACCCTGCCGCTTACCGGATACCTGTC
CGCCTTTCTCCCTTCGGGAAGCGTGGCGCTTTCTCATAGCTCACGCTGTAGGTATCTCAGTTCGGTGTAG
GTCGTTCGCTCCAAGCTGGGCTGTGTGCACGAACCCCCCGTTCAGCCCGACCGCTGCGCCTTATCCGGTA
ACTATCGTCTTGAGTCCAACCCGGTAAGACACGACTTATCGCCACTGGCAGCAGCCACTGGTAACAGGAT
TAGCAGAGCGAGGTATGTAGGCGGTGCTACAGAGTTCTTGAAGTGGTGGCCTAACTACGGCTACACTAGA
AGAACAGTATTTGGTATCTGCGCTCTGCTGAAGCCAGTTACCTTCGGAAAAAGAGTTGGTAGCTCTTGAT
CCGGCAAACAAACCACCGCTGGTAGCGGTGGTTTTTTTGTTTGCAAGCAGCAGATTACGCGCAGAAAAAA
AGGATCTCAAGAAGATCCTTTGATCTTTTCTACGGGGTCTGACGCTCAGTGGAACGAAAACTCACGTTAA
GGGATTTTGGTCATGAGATTATCAAAAAGGATCTTCACCTAGATCCTTTTAAATTAAAAATGAAGTTTTA
AATCAATCTAAAGTATATATGAGTAAACTTGGTCTGACAGTTACCAATGCTTAATCAGTGAGGCACCTAT
CTCAGCGATCTGTCTATTTCGTTCATCCATAGTTGCCTGACTCCCCGTCGTGTAGATAACTACGATACGG
GAGGGCTTACCATCTGGCCCCAGTGCTGCAATGATACCGCGAGACCCACGCTCACCGGCTCCAGATTTAT
CAGCAATAAACCAGCCAGCCGGAAGGGCCGAGCGCAGAAGTGGTCCTGCAACTTTATCCGCCTCCATCCA
GTCTATTAATTGTTGCCGGGAAGCTAGAGTAAGTAGTTCGCCAGTTAATAGTTTGCGCAACGTTGTTGCC
ATTGCTACAGGCATCGTGGTGTCACGCTCGTCGTTTGGTATGGCTTCATTCAGCTCCGGTTCCCAACGAT
CAAGGCGAGTTACATGATCCCCCATGTTGTGCAAAAAAGCGGTTAGCTCCTTCGGTCCTCCGATCGTTGT
CAGAAGTAAGTTGGCCGCAGTGTTATCACTCATGGTTATGGCAGCACTGCATAATTCTCTTACTGTCATG
CCATCCGTAAGATGCTTTTCTGTGACTGGTGAGTACTCAACCAAGTCATTCTGAGAATAGTGTATGCGGC
GACCGAGTTGCTCTTGCCCGGCGTCAATACGGGATAATACCGCGCCACATAGCAGAACTTTAAAAGTGCT
CATCATTGGAAAACGTTCTTCGGGGCGAAAACTCTCAAGGATCTTACCGCTGTTGAGATCCAGTTCGATG
TAACCCACTCGTGCACCCAACTGATCTTCAGCATCTTTTACTTTCACCAGCGTTTCTGGGTGAGCAAAAA
CAGGAAGGCAAAATGCCGCAAAAAAGGGAATAAGGGCGACACGGAAATGTTGAATACTCATACTCTTCCT
TTTTCAATATTATTGAAGCATTTATCAGGGTTATTGTCTCATGAGCGGATACATATTTGAATGTATTTAG
AAAAATAAACAAATAGGGGTTCCGCGCACATTTCCCCGAAAAGTGCCACCTGACGTCGACGGATCGGGAG
ATCTCCCGATCCCCTATGGTGCACTCTCAGTACAATCTGCTCTGATGCCGCATAGTTAAGCCAGTATCTG
CTCCCTGCTTGTGTGTTGGAGGTCGCTGAGTAGTGCGCGAGCAAAATTTAAGCTACAACAAGGCAAGGCT
TGACCGACAATTGCATGAAGAATCTGCTTAGGGTTAGGCGTTTTGCGCTGCTTCGCGATGTACGG
